Addgene plasmid #30306: pEGFP-C1-PRKAA1ΔC
Depositing lab: Jay Brenman. Depositing organization: University of North Carolina at Chapel Hill. Publication: Identification of a nuclear export signal in the catalytic subunit of AMP-activated protein kinase. Kazgan N, Williams T, Forsberg LJ, Brenman JE. Mol Biol Cell. 2010 Oct 1. 21(19):3433-42. 10.1091/mbc.E10-04-0347 PubMed 20685962.
Backbone
  Vector backbone: pEGFP-C1
  Backbone manufacturer: Clontech
  Backbone size w/o insert (bp): 4700
  Vector type: Mammalian Expression
  Selectable markers: Neomycin (select with G418)
Growth in bacteria
  Bacterial resistance: Kanamycin, 50 μg/mL
  Growth temperature: 37°C
  Growth strain: DH5alpha
  Copy number: High Copy
Gene/Insert
  Gene/Insert name: AMP-activated Protein Kinase α1 ΔC (alt names: AMPKα1ΔC; AMPKα1; AMPK)
  Species: R. norvegicus (rat)
  Insert size (bp): 1600
  Mutation: deleted amino acids Pro 526 to Gln 548
  GenBank ID: NP_001013385
  Entrez Gene: Prkaa1 (a.k.a. AMPKalpha1)
  Tag / fusion protein: GFP (N terminal on backbone)
  Cloning method: Restriction Enzyme; 5′ cloning site XhoI (not destroyed); 3′ cloning site EcoRI (not destroyed)
  Sequencing primers: 5′ N/A; 3′ N/A
Terms and licenses: Academic/Nonprofit Terms; Industry Terms: Not Available to Industry
How to cite: pEGFP-C1-PRKAA1ΔC was a gift from Jay Brenman (Addgene plasmid # 30306 ; http://n2t.net/addgene:30306 ; RRID:Addgene_30306)
