[The description below was written by a language model from this plasmid's Addgene catalogue record.]
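Description:
pEGFP-C1-PRKAA1ΔC is a mammalian expression plasmid built on the Clontech pEGFP-C1 backbone (about 4.7 kb without insert). It carries a roughly 1.6 kb insert encoding a C-terminally truncated form of the rat (R. norvegicus) AMP-activated protein kinase catalytic subunit α1 (Prkaa1, AMPKα1). The coding sequence was placed between the XhoI and EcoRI sites of the multiple cloning site, both of which remain intact. It therefore sits downstream of the backbone's EGFP, and the protein is produced as an N-terminal GFP fusion. The ΔC mutation removes amino acids Pro 526 to Gln 548. The plasmid is maintained at high copy in E. coli under kanamycin selection, and the record lists neomycin resistance (G418) as the marker for selecting transfected mammalian cells. The record does not name the promoter or provide a feature table. pEGFP-C1 vectors conventionally drive the fusion from the CMV immediate-early promoter, and a single resistance cassette serves for both kanamycin and G418 selection.

The associated publication concerns the identification of a nuclear export signal in the AMPK catalytic subunit. This suggests the construct is used as a deletion mutant for live or fixed-cell fluorescence imaging. The subcellular distribution of the GFP-tagged truncated kinase can be compared with that of full-length AMPKα1 to test whether the deleted C-terminal segment contributes to nuclear versus cytoplasmic localisation. The record does not itself describe the localisation phenotype or any effect of the deletion on kinase activity or on assembly with the other AMPK subunits.
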