>Addgene plasmid #30306 | pEGFP-C1-PRKAA1ΔC | addgene partial sequence | sequence record 35402 | 30306 with EGFP-C
AGTCCGGACTCAGATCTCGAGACATGGCCGAGAAGCAGAAGCACGACGGGCGGGTGAAGATCGGCCACTA
CATCCTGGGGGACACGCTGGGCGTCGGCACCTTCGGGAAAGTGAAGGTGGGCAAGCACGAGTTGACTGGA
CATAAAGTTGCTGTGAAGATACTCAACCGGCAGAAGATTCGAAGCCTGGACGTGGTCGGGAAAATCCGCA
GAGAGATCCAGAACCTGAAGCTTTTCAGGCACCCTCATATAATCAAACTGTACCAGGTCATCAGTACACC
GTCTGATATTTTCATGGTCATGGAATATGTCTCAGGAGGAGAGCTATTTGATTATATCTGTAAAAATGGA
AGGTTGGACGAAAAGGAGAGTCGACGTCTGTTCCAGCAGATCCTTTCTGGTGTGGACTATTGTCACAGGC
ATATGGTGGTCCACAGAGATTTGAAACCTGAAAACGTCCTGCTTGATGCACACATGAATGCAAAGATAGC
CGACTTCGGTCTTTCAAACATGATGTCAGATGGTGAATTTTTAAGAACGAGCTGTGGCTCGCCCAATTAT
GCTGCACCAGAAGTAATTTCAGGAAGATTGTACGCAGGCCCTGAAGTAGACATCTGGAGCAGCGGGGTCA
TTCTCTATGCTTTGCTGTGTGGAACTCTCCCTTTTGATGATGACCACGTGCCAACTCTTTTTAAGAAGAT
ATGTGACGGGATATTTTATACCCCTCAGTATTTGAATCCCTCTGTAATAAGCCTTTTGAAGCATATGCTG
CAGGTAGATCCTATGAAGAGGGCCACAATAAAAGATATCAGGGAACATGAATGGTTTAAGCAGGACCTTC
CAAAATATCTCTTTCCTGAAGACCCGTCTTATAGTTCAACCATGATTGATGATGA
