>Addgene plasmid #30306 | pEGFP-C1-PRKAA1ΔC | addgene partial sequence | sequence record 36671 | SV40pA-R 5'-GAAATTTGTGATGCTATTGC-3'
CATAACAGTTAACAACAACAATTGCATTCATTTTATGTTTCAGGTTCAGGGGGAGGTGTGGGAGGTTTTT
TAAAGCAAGTAAAACCTCTACAAATGTGGTATGGCTGATTATGATCAGTTATCTAGATCCGGTGGATCCC
GGGCCCGCGGTACCGTCGACTGCAGAATTCCTAAGCTACGTCAACAGGAGAGGAGTCGAGGGAGGTCACG
GATGAGGTAAGAGAGACTTCTGAGGGCTTTCCTTGAGCCTCGGCGTCGGAGTCGCTCCTTTGGCAAGATC
GATAGTTGCTGATGGATCCCGATCTCTGTGGAGTAGCAGTCCCTGATTTGGCTTCTGTAATCTCATCATC
AATACTTCGGAAATCCAATAAGTAAGTCCTACTATCCACTTGGTATAGCTGTAGACTCATTTTGGAAAAT
GTGCTTGTCACAGGGTTCTTCCTTCGCACACGCAAATAATAGGGGTTTACAACCTTCCATTCATAGTCCA
ACTGCTTGATTGCTCTACACACTTCTGCCATGATGTCATTGGGTCGGCTTTGACTTCGAATCCCCAAATG
CCACTTTGCCTTCCGTACGCCTTGGTGTTTGGATTTCTGTGGGTTTAATTCATCTAGGGTGTGTCGGGCC
CTTGGTGTTTCGGCAACCAAGAATGGTACTCTCTCAGGGTGAGGCCGAGTTAAATGGTGATCATCGAGGA
AAGAATCGGGTGGGCTTGTTGCCAAGTAGAAATCTTTGGCTTCGTTCATTATTCTCCTGTTGTCTATTAT
GAGGTGGTAGGCAACTGCCAGTGGGTCCTGGTGGTTTCTGTTGTACAGGCAGCTGAGGACCTCCTCCTCT
GAGCACTCGAACTTCTCACACACTTCTTTTAAGGCTTCATCATCAATCATGGTTGAACTATAAAACGGGT
C
